Addgene plasmid #195682: pBEL2568
Purpose: Expression/purification of 6xHis-TEV-MlaC(T176R)
Depositing lab: Gira Bhabha & Damian Ekiert. Depositing organization: NYU Grossman School of Medicine. Publication: Protein-protein interactions in the Mla lipid transport system probed by computational structure prediction and deep mutational scanning. MacRae MR, Puvanendran D, Haase MAB, Coudray N, Kolich L, Lam C, Baek M, Bhabha G, Ekiert DC. J Biol Chem. 2023 Apr 24:104744. doi: 10.1016/j.jbc.2023.104744. PubMed 37100290.
Backbone
  Vector backbone: pET21a
  Vector type: Bacterial Expression
Growth in bacteria
  Bacterial resistance: Ampicillin, 100 μg/mL
  Growth temperature: 37°C
  Growth strain: DH5alpha
  Copy number: High Copy
Gene/Insert
  Gene/Insert name: MlaC
  Species: E. coli
  Mutation: 6xHis-TEV-MlaC(T176R)
  Cloning method: Gibson Cloning
Terms and licenses: Academic/Nonprofit Terms; Industry Terms: Not Available to Industry
Depositor comments: Please visit https://www.biorxiv.org/content/10.1101/2022.12.09.519820v1 for bioRxiv preprint.
How to cite: pBEL2568 was a gift from Gira Bhabha & Damian Ekiert (Addgene plasmid # 195682 ; http://n2t.net/addgene:195682 ; RRID:Addgene_195682)
