[The description below was written by a language model from this plasmid's Addgene catalogue record and pLannotate feature annotations shown in this document.]
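Description:
pBEL2568 is a bacterial expression plasmid built on the pET21a backbone for producing and purifying a mutant form of the E. coli periplasmic lipid-binding protein MlaC. The insert, assembled by Gibson cloning, encodes MlaC carrying a T176R substitution, described in the record as 6xHis-TEV-MlaC, that is, a hexahistidine affinity tag and a TEV protease cleavage site that allows the tag to be removed after purification. The feature table annotates only an mlaC fragment of about 570 nt and does not separately mark the His tag or TEV site, though a gap between the lac operator and the mlaC annotation could hold them.

Expression follows the standard pET arrangement: a T7 promoter followed by a lac operator drives the coding sequence, a T7 terminator lies downstream, and a plasmid-borne lacI gene with its own promoter supplies repressor, so transcription depends on T7 RNA polymerase and is inducible with IPTG. The plasmid replicates from a ColE1/pBR322-type origin accompanied by the rop gene and bom region, is selected through the β-lactamase (AmpR) marker, and carries an f1 origin for single-stranded DNA production. The annotation also picks up residual tetracycline-resistance gene fragments, a short match to a T7 gene 10-derived tag between the insert and terminator, and a loxP site and polylinker fragment upstream of the AmpR promoter; the record assigns no function to any of these.

MlaC belongs to the Mla pathway, which maintains outer membrane lipid asymmetry and is thought to shuttle phospholipids across the periplasm to the inner membrane MlaFEDB complex. The associated study probed protein-protein interactions in this system, so the purified T176R variant was presumably used for that purpose, although the record does not state the effect of the mutation.
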