Features (pLannotate 1.2.2; 19 found; start..end, strand, type, name):
    192..383     -  CDS            rop: Rop protein, which maintains plasmids at low copy number; rop
    400..780     +  CDS            YPB1_ECOLX: Protein predicted: Swiss-Prot protein existence level 4. From Escherichia coli.
    852..1143    -  CDS            TcR (fragment): tetracycline efflux protein; tet; confers resistance to tetracycline
   1158..1179    -  protein_bind   CAP binding site: CAP binding activates transcription in the presence of cAMP. E. coli catabolite activator protein
   1192..2274    -  CDS            lacI: lac repressor; lacI; The lac repressor binds to the lac operator to inhibit transcription in E. coli. This inhibition can be relieved by adding lactose or isopropyl-β-D-thiogalactopyranoside (IPTG).
   2275..2352    -  promoter       lacI promoter: lacI
   2360..2639    -  CDS            TcR (fragment): tetracycline efflux protein; tet; confers resistance to tetracycline
   2661..2679    +  promoter       T7 promoter: promoter for bacteriophage T7 RNA polymerase
   2680..2704    +  protein_bind   lac operator: The lac repressor binds to the lac operator to inhibit transcription in E. coli. This inhibition can be relieved by adding lactose or isopropyl-β-D-thiogalactopyranoside (IPTG). lac repressor encoded by lacI
   2789..3358    +  CDS            mlaC (fragment): MLAC_ECOLI - Also known as yrbC. Experimental evidence at protein level: Swiss-Prot protein existence level 1. Involved in a phospholipid transport pathway that maintains lipid asymmetry in the outer membrane by retrograde trafficking of phospholipids from the outer membrane to the inner membrane. May transfer phospholipid across the periplasmic space and deliver it to the MlaFEDB complex at the inner membrane. From Escherichia coli (strain K12).
   3384..3433    +  CDS            SET1 (fragment): solubility-enhancement tag derived from T7 phage gene 10B
   3441..3488    +  terminator     T7 terminator: transcription terminator for bacteriophage T7 RNA polymerase
   3525..3953    +  rep_origin     f1 ori (sequence partly withheld): f1 bacteriophage origin of replication; arrow indicates direction of (+) strand synthesis
   4055..4088    +  protein_bind   loxP: Cre-mediated recombination occurs in the 8-bp core sequence (GCATACAT). Cre recombinase
   4118..4136    +  misc_feature   MCS (fragment): pBluescript multiple cloning site
   4167..4271    +  promoter       AmpR promoter: bla
   4272..5132    +  CDS            AmpR: β-lactamase; bla; confers resistance to ampicillin, carbenicillin, and related antibiotics
   5303..5891    +  rep_origin     ori: high-copy-number ColE1/pMB1/pBR322/pUC origin of replication
   6077..90      -  misc_feature   bom (across the origin): basis of mobility region from pBR322
>Addgene plasmid #195682 | pBEL2568 | addgene full sequence | sequence record 383655 | Addgene NGS Result
ATGGTGCACTCTCAGTACAATCTGCTCTGATGCCGCATAGTTAAGCCAGTATACACTCCGCTATCGCTAC
GTGACTGGGTCATGGCTGCGCCCCGACACCCGCCAACACCCGCTGACGCGCCCTGACGGGCTTGTCTGCT
CCCGGCATCCGCTTACAGACAAGCTGTGACCGTCTCCGGGAGCTGCATGTGTCAGAGGTTTTCACCGTCA
TCACCGAAACGCGCGAGGCAGCTGCGGTAAAGCTCATCAGCGTGGTCGTGAAGCGATTCACAGATGTCTG
CCTGTTCATCCGCGTCCAGCTCGTTGAGTTTCTCCAGAAGCGTTAATGTCTGGCTTCTGATAAAGCGGGC
CATGTTAAGGGCGGTTTTTTCCTGTTTGGTCACTGATGCCTCCGTGTAAGGGGGATTTCTGTTCATGGGG
GTAATGATACCGATGAAACGAGAGAGGATGCTCACGATACGGGTTACTGATGATGAACATGCCCGGTTAC
TGGAACGTTGTGAGGGTAAACAACTGGCGGTATGGATGCGGCGGGACCAGAGAAAAATCACTCAGGGTCA
ATGCCAGCGCTTCGTTAATACAGATGTAGGTGTTCCACAGGGTAGCCAGCAGCATCCTGCGATGCAGATC
CGGAACATAATGGTGCAGGGCGCTGACTTCCGCGTTTCCAGACTTTACGAAACACGGAAACCGAAGACCA
TTCATGTTGTTGCTCAGGTCGCAGACGTTTTGCAGCAGCAGTCGCTTCACGTTCGCTCGCGTATCGGTGA
TTCATTCTGCTAACCAGTAAGGCAACCCCGCCAGCCTAGCCGGGTCCTCAACGACAGGAGCACGATCATG
CGCACCCGTGGGGCCGCCATGCCGGCGATAATGGCCTGCTTCTCGCCGAAACGTTTGGTGGCGGGACCAG
TGACGAAGGCTTGAGCGAGGGCGTGCAAGATTCCGAATACCGCAAGCGACAGGCCGATCATCGTCGCGCT
CCAGCGAAAGCGGTCCTCGCCGAAAATGACCCAGAGCGCTGCCGGCACCTGTCCTACGAGTTGCATGATA
AAGAAGACAGTCATAAGTGCGGCGACGATAGTCATGCCCCGCGCCCACCGGAAGGAGCTGACTGGGTTGA
AGGCTCTCAAGGGCATCGGTCGAGATCCCGGTGCCTAATGAGTGAGCTAACTTACATTAATTGCGTTGCG
CTCACTGCCCGCTTTCCAGTCGGGAAACCTGTCGTGCCAGCTGCATTAATGAATCGGCCAACGCGCGGGG
AGAGGCGGTTTGCGTATTGGGCGCCAGGGTGGTTTTTCTTTTCACCAGTGAGACGGGCAACAGCTGATTG
CCCTTCACCGCCTGGCCCTGAGAGAGTTGCAGCAAGCGGTCCACGCTGGTTTGCCCCAGCAGGCGAAAAT
CCTGTTTGATGGTGGTTAACGGCGGGATATAACATGAGCTGTCTTCGGTATCGTCGTATCCCACTACCGA
GATATCCGCACCAACGCGCAGCCCGGACTCGGTAATGGCGCGCATTGCGCCCAGCGCCATCTGATCGTTG
GCAACCAGCATCGCAGTGGGAACGATGCCCTCATTCAGCATTTGCATGGTTTGTTGAAAACCGGACATGG
CACTCCAGTCGCCTTCCCGTTCCGCTATCGGCTGAATTTGATTGCGAGTGAGATATTTATGCCAGCCAGC
CAGACGCAGACGCGCCGAGACAGAACTTAATGGGCCCGCTAACAGCGCGATTTGCTGGTGACCCAATGCG
ACCAGATGCTCCACGCCCAGTCGCGTACCGTCTTCATGGGAGAAAATAATACTGTTGATGGGTGTCTGGT
CAGAGACATCAAGAAATAACGCCGGAACATTAGTGCAGGCAGCTTCCACAGCAATGGCATCCTGGTCATC
CAGCGGATAGTTAATGATCAGCCCACTGACGCGTTGCGCGAGAAGATTGTGCACCGCCGCTTTACAGGCT
TCGACGCCGCTTCGTTCTACCATCGACACCACCACGCTGGCACCCAGTTGATCGGCGCGAGATTTAATCG
CCGCGACAATTTGCGACGGCGCGTGCAGGGCCAGACTGGAGGTGGCAACGCCAATCAGCAACGACTGTTT
GCCCGCCAGTTGTTGTGCCACGCGGTTGGGAATGTAATTCAGCTCCGCCATCGCCGCTTCCACTTTTTCC
CGCGTTTTCGCAGAAACGTGGCTGGCCTGGTTCACCACGCGGGAAACGGTCTGATAAGAGACACCGGCAT
ACTCTGCGACATCGTATAACGTTACTGGTTTCACATTCACCACCCTGAATTGACTCTCTTCCGGGCGCTA
TCATGCCATACCGCGAAAGGTTTTGCGCCATTCGATGGTGTCCGGGATCTCGACGCTCTCCCTTATGCGA
CTCCTGCATTAGGAAGCAGCCCAGTAGTAGGTTGAGGCCGTTGAGCACCGCCGCCGCAAGGAATGGTGCA
TGCAAGGAGATGGCGCCCAACAGTCCCCCGGCCACGGGGCCTGCCACCATACCCACGCCGAAACAAGCGC
TCATGAGCCCGAAGTGGCGAGCCCGATCTTCCCCATCGGTGATGTCGGCGATATAGGCGCCAGCAACCGC
ACCTGTGGCGCCGGTGATGCCGGCCACGATGCGTCCGGCGTAGAGGATCGAGATCTCGATCCCGCGAAAT
TAATACGACTCACTATAGGGGAATTGTGAGCGGATAACAATTCCCCTCTAGAAATAATTTTGTTTAACTT
TGGCCCAGGAGATATACATATGCATCACCACCATCACCATGAAAATCTGTATTTTCAGGCAGACCAGACC
AATCCGTATAAGCTGATGGACGAGGCGGCGCAGAAAACGTTCGATCGCCTGAAGAATGAGCAACCGCAAA
TTCGGGCCAACCCGGATTATCTGCGTACCATTGTTGATCAGGAACTGCTGCCATACGTACAGGTGAAATA
CGCCGGTGCGCTGGTGCTGGGCCAGTATTACAAGAGTGCGACCCCTGCTCAACGTGAAGCCTACTTTGCC
GCTTTCCGTGAGTACCTGAAGCAGGCTTACGGTCAGGCGCTGGCGATGTATCACGGTCAAACCTATCAGA
TTGCGCCAGAACAGCCGCTGGGCGATAAAACCATTGTGCCTATTCGCGTTACCATTATTGACCCGAATGG
CCGTCCGCCGGTGCGTCTGGACTTCCAGTGGCGTAAAAACTCCCAGACGGGCAATTGGCAGGCTTACGAC
ATGATTGCTGAAGGCGTCAGTATGATCACCCGCAAACAAAACGAGTGGGGAACGCTGCTGCGTACCAAAG
GTATCGACGGCCTGACTGCGCAACTGAAATCGATTTCTCAACAGAAAATCACTCTGGAAGAGAAAAAATA
AGAGAGACCGGCCGGCCGATCCGGCTGCTAACAAAGCCCGAAAGGAAGCTGAGTTGGCTGCTGCCACCGC
TGAGCAATAACTAGCATAACCCCTTGGGGCCTCTAAACGGGTCTTGAGGGGTTTTTTGCTGAAAGGAGGA
ACTATATCCGGATTGGCGAATGGG
[124 nt withheld, positions 3525-3648]
C
[91 nt withheld, positions 3650-3740]
A
[49 nt withheld, positions 3742-3790]
CCTTTGACGTTGGAGTCCACGTTCTTT
[37 nt withheld, positions 3818-3854]
ACCCTATCTCGGTCTATTCTTTTGATTTATAAGGGATTTTGCCGATTTCGGCCTATTGGTTAAAAAATGA
GCTGATTTAACAAAAATTTAACGCGAATTTTAACAAAATATTAACGCTTACAATTTAGGTGGCACTTTTC
GGGGAACGACGACCTGCAGCCAAGCTAGCTTGGCTGGACGTAAACTCCTCTTCAGACCTAATAACTTCGT
ATAGCATACATTATACGAAGTTATATTAAGGGTTATTGAATATGATCGGAATTGGGCTGCAGGAATTCGA
TAGCTTGGCTGCAGGTCGACCTCGAGGATGTGCGCGGAACCCCTATTTGTTTATTTTTCTAAATACATTC
AAATATGTATCCGCTCATGAGACAATAACCCTGATAAATGCTTCAATAATATTGAAAAAGGAAGAGTATG
AGTATTCAACATTTCCGTGTCGCCCTTATTCCCTTTTTTGCGGCATTTTGCCTTCCTGTTTTTGCTCACC
CAGAAACGCTGGTGAAAGTAAAAGATGCTGAAGATCAGTTGGGTGCACGAGTGGGTTACATCGAACTGGA
TCTCAACAGCGGTAAGATCCTTGAGAGTTTTCGCCCCGAAGAACGTTTTCCAATGATGAGCACTTTTAAA
GTTCTGCTATGTGGCGCGGTATTATCCCGTATTGACGCCGGGCAAGAGCAACTCGGTCGCCGCATACACT
ATTCTCAGAATGACTTGGTTGAGTACTCACCAGTCACAGAAAAGCATCTTACGGATGGCATGACAGTAAG
AGAATTATGCAGTGCTGCCATAACCATGAGTGATAACACTGCGGCCAACTTACTTCTGACAACGATCGGA
GGACCGAAGGAGCTAACCGCTTTTTTGCACAACATGGGGGATCATGTAACTCGCCTTGATCGTTGGGAAC
CGGAGCTGAATGAAGCCATACCAAACGACGAGCGTGACACCACGATGCCTGCAGCAATGGCAACAACGTT
GCGCAAACTATTAACTGGCGAACTACTTACTCTAGCTTCCCGGCAACAATTAATAGACTGGATGGAGGCG
GATAAAGTTGCAGGACCACTTCTGCGCTCGGCCCTTCCGGCTGGCTGGTTTATTGCTGATAAATCTGGAG
CCGGTGAGCGTGGCTCTCGCGGTATCATTGCAGCACTGGGGCCAGATGGTAAGCCCTCCCGTATCGTAGT
TATCTACACGACGGGGAGTCAGGCAACTATGGATGAACGAAATAGACAGATCGCTGAGATAGGTGCCTCA
CTGATTAAGCATTGGTAACTGTCAGACCAAGTTTACTCATATATACTTTAGATTGATTTAAAACTTCATT
TTTAATTTAAAAGGATCTAGGTGAAGATCCTTTTTGATAATCTCATGACCAAAATCCCTTAACGTGAGTT
TTCGTTCCACTGAGCGTCAGACCCCGTAGAAAAGATCAAAGGATCTTCTTGAGATCCTTTTTTTCTGCGC
GTAATCTGCTGCTTGCAAACAAAAAAACCACCGCTACCAGCGGTGGTTTGTTTGCCGGATCAAGAGCTAC
CAACTCTTTTTCCGAAGGTAACTGGCTTCAGCAGAGCGCAGATACCAAATACTGTCCTTCTAGTGTAGCC
GTAGTTAGGCCACCACTTCAAGAACTCTGTAGCACCGCCTACATACCTCGCTCTGCTAATCCTGTTACCA
GTGGCTGCTGCCAGTGGCGATAAGTCGTGTCTTACCGGGTTGGACTCAAGACGATAGTTACCGGATAAGG
CGCAGCGGTCGGGCTGAACGGGGGGTTCGTGCACACAGCCCAGCTTGGAGCGAACGACCTACACCGAACT
GAGATACCTACAGCGTGAGCTATGAGAAAGCGCCACGCTTCCCGAAGGGAGAAAGGCGGACAGGTATCCG
GTAAGCGGCAGGGTCGGAACAGGAGAGCGCACGAGGGAGCTTCCAGGGGGAAACGCCTGGTATCTTTATA
GTCCTGTCGGGTTTCGCCACCTCTGACTTGAGCGTCGATTTTTGTGATGCTCGTCAGGGGGGCGGAGCCT
ATGGAAAAACGCCAGCAACGCGGCCTTTTTACGGTTCCTGGCCTTTTGCTGGCCTTTTGCTCACATGTTC
TTTCCTGCGTTATCCCCTGATTCTGTGGATAACCGTATTACCGCCTTTGAGTGAGCTGATACCGCTCGCC
GCAGCCGAACGACCGAGCGCAGCGAGTCAGTGAGCGAGGAAGCGGAAGAGCGCCTGATGCGGTATTTTCT
CCTTACGCATCTGTGCGGTATTTCACACCGCA
